Addgene plasmid #126424: pcDNA-Cas9-T2A-TdT
Purpose: Expresses Cas9-T2A-TdT in mammalian cells. (pTBL209)
Depositing lab: Chang Liu. Depositing organization: University of California, Irvine. Publication: Lineage tracing and analog recording in mammalian cells by single-site DNA writing. Loveless TB, Grotts JH, Schechter MW, Forouzmand E, Carlson CK, Agahi BS, Liang G, Ficht M, Liu B, Xie X, Liu CC. Nat Chem Biol. 2021 Jun;17(6):739-747. doi: 10.1038/s41589-021-00769-8. Epub 2021 Mar 22. PubMed 33753928.
Backbone
  Vector backbone: pcDNA3.1
  Backbone manufacturer: Invitrogen
  Backbone size w/o insert (bp): 5523
  Total vector size (bp): 11253
  Modifications to backbone: Added a Kozak consensus sequence downstream of the NheI site. Hygromycin resistance replaces neomycin.
  Vector type: Mammalian Expression
  Selectable markers: Hygromycin
Growth in bacteria
  Bacterial resistance: Ampicillin, 100 μg/mL
  Growth temperature: 37°C
  Growth strain: NEB Stable
  Copy number: High Copy
Gene/Insert
  Gene/Insert name: Cas9-T2A-TdT (alt names: Cas9; TdT)
  Species: H. sapiens (human); Streptococcus pyogenes
  Insert size (bp): 5730
  GenBank ID: NM_004088.3
  Entrez Gene: DNTT (a.k.a. TDT)
  Promoter: pCMV
  Cloning method: Gibson Cloning
  Sequencing primers: 5′ CMV Forward; 3′ BGH Reverse
Resource information
  A portion of this plasmid was derived from a plasmid made by: George Church; Cas9 is from Addgene plasmid 41815.
Terms and licenses: Academic/Nonprofit Terms; Industry Terms: Not Available to Industry
Depositor comments: Please visit https://doi.org/10.1101/639120 for bioRxiv preprint.
How to cite: pcDNA-Cas9-T2A-TdT was a gift from Chang Liu (Addgene plasmid # 126424 ; http://n2t.net/addgene:126424 ; RRID:Addgene_126424)
