[The description below was written by a language model from this plasmid's Addgene catalogue record and pLannotate feature annotations shown in this document.]
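Description:
pcDNA-Cas9-T2A-TdT is a mammalian expression plasmid of about 11.3 kb built on the pcDNA3.1 backbone, modified so that a hygromycin resistance cassette replaces the usual neomycin marker and a Kozak consensus sequence sits just downstream of the NheI site. In bacteria it is maintained at high copy from a ColE1/pUC-type origin and selected with ampicillin through the β-lactamase gene and its native promoter. An f1 origin is also present. For selection in mammalian cells, the hygromycin phosphotransferase gene is driven by the SV40 enhancer/early promoter and terminated by the SV40 polyadenylation signal. The annotation also flags several short fragments (bom, lac regulatory pieces, a ble fragment, a truncated HIV-1 LTR match), which appear to be backbone remnants or short sequence matches rather than functional parts.

The payload is a single open reading frame of roughly 5.7 kb placed under the human CMV immediate early enhancer and promoter and ending at the bovine growth hormone polyadenylation signal, with a T7 promoter lying upstream of the coding region. It encodes Streptococcus pyogenes Cas9, derived from an earlier human-expression Cas9 plasmid, followed by human terminal deoxynucleotidyl transferase (DNTT/TdT). According to the record the two are joined by a T2A peptide; the feature table does not annotate it, but it presumably lies in the short gap between the two coding sequences. Ribosomal skipping at T2A yields Cas9 and TdT as separate proteins from one transcript. TdT is a template-independent polymerase that adds nucleotides to free DNA 3' ends, so co-expression with Cas9 would favour insertions at Cas9-cut sites. The associated publication concerns lineage tracing and analog recording in mammalian cells by single-site DNA writing. No guide RNA cassette is annotated, so a guide would have to be supplied separately.
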