Features (pLannotate 1.2.2; 21 found; start..end, strand, type, name):
     28..80      -  misc_feature   bom (fragment): basis of mobility region from pBR322
    235..614     +  enhancer       CMV enhancer: human cytomegalovirus immediate early enhancer
    615..818     +  promoter       CMV promoter: human cytomegalovirus (CMV) immediate early promoter
    814..847     +  LTR            5' LTR (truncated) (fragment): truncated 5' long terminal repeat (LTR) from HIV-1
    863..881     +  promoter       T7 promoter: promoter for bacteriophage T7 RNA polymerase
    917..5020    +  CDS            cas9: CAS9_STRP1 - Also known as csn1 From Streptococcus pyogenes serotype M1.
   5117..6643    +  CDS            DNTT: TDT_HUMAN - Also known as TDT From Homo sapiens (Human).
   6697..6921    +  polyA_signal   bGH poly(A) signal: bovine growth hormone polyadenylation signal
   6925..6946    +  promoter       SV40 promoter (fragment): SV40 enhancer and early promoter
   6967..7395    +  rep_origin     f1 ori (sequence partly withheld): f1 bacteriophage origin of replication; arrow indicates direction of (+) strand synthesis
   7409..7738    +  promoter       SV40 promoter: SV40 enhancer and early promoter
   7805..8755    +  CDS            HygR (fragment): aminoglycoside phosphotransferase from E. coli confers resistance to hygromycin
   8776..8934    +  CDS            ble (fragment): BLE_KLEPN - Experimental evidence at protein level: Swiss-Prot protein existence level 1. Binding protein with a strong affinity to the bleomycin family of antibiotics. Binds to CL990; an antimitotic-antibiotic compound. From Klebsiella pneumoniae.
   8929..9050    +  polyA_signal   SV40 poly(A) signal: SV40 polyadenylation signal
   9121..9143    -  protein_bind   lac operator (fragment): The lac repressor binds to the lac operator to inhibit transcription in E. coli. This inhibition can be relieved by adding lactose or isopropyl-β-D-thiogalactopyranoside (IPTG). lac repressor encoded by lacI
   9147..9177    -  promoter       lac promoter: promoter for the E. coli lac operon
   9192..9213    -  protein_bind   CAP binding site: CAP binding activates transcription in the presence of cAMP. E. coli catabolite activator protein
   9226..9318    -  CDS            lacI (fragment): lac repressor; lacI; The lac repressor binds to the lac operator to inhibit transcription in E. coli. This inhibition can be relieved by adding lactose or isopropyl-β-D-thiogalactopyranoside (IPTG).
   9501..10089   -  rep_origin     ori: high-copy-number ColE1/pMB1/pBR322/pUC origin of replication
  10260..11120   -  CDS            AmpR: β-lactamase; bla; confers resistance to ampicillin, carbenicillin, and related antibiotics
  11121..11225   -  promoter       AmpR promoter: bla
>Addgene plasmid #126424 | pcDNA-Cas9-T2A-TdT | addgene full sequence | sequence record 248550 | Addgene NGS Result
GACGGATCGGGAGATCTCCCGATCCCCTATGGTGCACTCTCAGTACAATCTGCTCTGATGCCGCATAGTT
AAGCCAGTATCTGCTCCCTGCCTGTGTGTTGGAGGTCGCTGAGTAGTGCGCGAGCAAAATTTAAGCTACA
ACAAGGCAAGGCTTGACCGACAATTGCATGAAGAATCTGCTTAGGGTTAGGCGTTTTGCGCTGCTTCGCG
ATGTACGGGCCAGATATACGCGTTGACATTGATTATTGACTAGTTATTAATAGTAATCAATTACGGGGTC
ATTAGTTCATAGCCCATATATGGAGTTCCGCGTTACATAACTTACGGTAAATGGCCCGCCTGGCTGACCG
CCCAACGACCCCCGCCCATTGACGTCAATAATGACGTATGTTCCCATAGTAACGCCAATAGGGACTTTCC
ATTGACGTCAATGGGTGGAGTATTTACGGTAAACTGCCCACTTGGCAGTACATCAAGTGTATCATATGCC
AAGTACGCCCCCTATTGACGTCAATGACGGTAAATGGCCCGCCTGGCATTATGCCCAGTACATGACCTTA
TGGGACTTTCCTACTTGGCAGTACATCTACGTATTAGTCATCGCTATTACCATGGTGATGCGGTTTTGGC
AGTACATCAATGGGCGTGGATAGCGGTTTGACTCACGGGGATTTCCAAGTCTCCACCCCATTGACGTCAA
TGGGAGTTTGTTTTGGCACCAAAATCAACGGGACTTTCCAAAATGTCGTAACAACTCCGCCCCATTGACG
CAAATGGGCGGTAGGCGTGTACGGTGGGAGGTCTATATAAGCAGAGCTCTCTGGCTAACTAGAGAACCCA
CTGCTTACTGGCTTATCGAAATTAATACGACTCACTATAGGGAGACCCAAGCTGGCTAGCGCTACCGGTC
GCCACCATGGACAAGAAGTACTCCATTGGGCTCGATATCGGCACAAACAGCGTCGGCTGGGCCGTCATTA
CGGACGAGTACAAGGTGCCGAGCAAAAAATTCAAAGTTCTGGGCAATACCGATCGCCACAGCATAAAGAA
GAACCTCATTGGCGCCCTCCTGTTCGACTCCGGGGAGACGGCCGAAGCCACGCGGCTCAAAAGAACAGCA
CGGCGCAGATATACCCGCAGAAAGAATCGGATCTGCTACCTGCAGGAGATCTTTAGTAATGAGATGGCTA
AGGTGGATGACTCTTTCTTCCATAGGCTGGAGGAGTCCTTTTTGGTGGAGGAGGATAAAAAGCACGAGCG
CCACCCAATCTTTGGCAATATCGTGGACGAGGTGGCGTACCATGAAAAGTACCCAACCATATATCATCTG
AGGAAGAAGCTTGTAGACAGTACTGATAAGGCTGACTTGCGGTTGATCTATCTCGCGCTGGCGCATATGA
TCAAATTTCGGGGACACTTCCTCATCGAGGGGGACCTGAACCCAGACAACAGCGATGTCGACAAACTCTT
TATCCAACTGGTTCAGACTTACAATCAGCTTTTCGAAGAGAACCCGATCAACGCATCCGGAGTTGACGCC
AAAGCAATCCTGAGCGCTAGGCTGTCCAAATCCCGGCGGCTCGAAAACCTCATCGCACAGCTCCCTGGGG
AGAAGAAGAACGGCCTGTTTGGTAATCTTATCGCCCTGTCACTCGGGCTGACCCCCAACTTTAAATCTAA
CTTCGACCTGGCCGAAGATGCCAAGCTTCAACTGAGCAAAGACACCTACGATGATGATCTCGACAATCTG
CTGGCCCAGATCGGCGACCAGTACGCAGACCTTTTTTTGGCGGCAAAGAACCTGTCAGACGCCATTCTGC
TGAGTGATATTCTGCGAGTGAACACGGAGATCACCAAAGCTCCGCTGAGCGCTAGTATGATCAAGCGCTA
TGATGAGCACCACCAAGACTTGACTTTGCTGAAGGCCCTTGTCAGACAGCAACTGCCTGAGAAGTACAAG
GAAATTTTCTTCGATCAGTCTAAAAATGGCTACGCCGGATACATTGACGGCGGAGCAAGCCAGGAGGAAT
TTTACAAATTTATTAAGCCCATCTTGGAAAAAATGGACGGCACCGAGGAGCTGCTGGTAAAGCTTAACAG
AGAAGATCTGTTGCGCAAACAGCGCACTTTCGACAATGGAAGCATCCCCCACCAGATTCACCTGGGCGAA
CTGCACGCTATCCTCAGGCGGCAAGAGGATTTCTACCCCTTTTTGAAAGATAACAGGGAAAAGATTGAGA
AAATCCTCACATTTCGGATACCCTACTATGTAGGCCCCCTCGCCCGGGGAAATTCCAGATTCGCGTGGAT
GACTCGCAAATCAGAAGAGACCATCACTCCCTGGAACTTCGAGGAAGTCGTGGATAAGGGGGCCTCTGCC
CAGTCCTTCATCGAAAGGATGACTAACTTTGATAAAAATCTGCCTAACGAAAAGGTGCTTCCTAAACACT
CTCTGCTGTACGAGTACTTCACAGTTTATAACGAGCTCACCAAGGTCAAATACGTCACAGAAGGGATGAG
AAAGCCAGCATTCCTGTCTGGAGAGCAGAAGAAAGCTATCGTGGACCTCCTCTTCAAGACGAACCGGAAA
GTTACCGTGAAACAGCTCAAAGAAGACTATTTCAAAAAGATTGAATGTTTCGACTCTGTTGAAATCAGCG
GAGTGGAGGATCGCTTCAACGCATCCCTGGGAACGTATCACGATCTCCTGAAAATCATTAAAGACAAGGA
CTTCCTGGACAATGAGGAGAACGAGGACATTCTTGAGGACATTGTCCTCACCCTTACGTTGTTTGAAGAT
AGGGAGATGATTGAAGAACGCTTGAAAACTTACGCTCATCTCTTCGACGACAAAGTCATGAAACAGCTCA
AGAGGCGCCGATATACAGGATGGGGGCGGCTGTCAAGAAAACTGATCAATGGGATCCGAGACAAGCAGAG
TGGAAAGACAATCCTGGATTTTCTTAAGTCCGATGGATTTGCCAACCGGAACTTCATGCAGTTGATCCAT
GATGACTCTCTCACCTTTAAGGAGGACATCCAGAAAGCACAAGTTTCTGGCCAGGGGGACAGTCTTCACG
AGCACATCGCTAATCTTGCAGGTAGCCCAGCTATCAAAAAGGGAATACTGCAGACCGTTAAGGTCGTGGA
TGAACTCGTCAAAGTAATGGGAAGGCATAAGCCCGAGAATATCGTTATCGAGATGGCCCGAGAGAACCAA
ACTACCCAGAAGGGACAGAAGAACAGTAGGGAAAGGATGAAGAGGATTGAAGAGGGTATAAAAGAACTGG
GGTCCCAAATCCTTAAGGAACACCCAGTTGAAAACACCCAGCTTCAGAATGAGAAGCTCTACCTGTACTA
CCTGCAGAACGGCAGGGACATGTACGTGGATCAGGAACTGGACATCAATCGGCTCTCCGACTACGACGTG
GATCATATCGTGCCCCAGTCTTTTCTCAAAGATGATTCTATTGATAATAAAGTGTTGACAAGATCCGATA
AAAATAGAGGGAAGAGTGATAACGTCCCCTCAGAAGAAGTTGTCAAGAAAATGAAAAATTATTGGCGGCA
GCTGCTGAACGCCAAACTGATCACACAACGGAAGTTCGATAATCTGACTAAGGCTGAACGAGGTGGCCTG
TCTGAGTTGGATAAAGCCGGCTTCATCAAAAGGCAGCTTGTTGAGACACGCCAGATCACCAAGCACGTGG
CCCAAATTCTCGATTCACGCATGAACACCAAGTACGATGAAAATGACAAACTGATTCGAGAGGTGAAAGT
TATTACTCTGAAGTCTAAGCTGGTCTCAGATTTCAGAAAGGACTTTCAGTTTTATAAGGTGAGAGAGATC
AACAATTACCACCATGCGCATGATGCCTACCTGAATGCAGTGGTAGGCACTGCACTTATCAAAAAATATC
CCAAGCTTGAATCTGAATTTGTTTACGGAGACTATAAAGTGTACGATGTTAGGAAAATGATCGCAAAGTC
TGAGCAGGAAATAGGCAAGGCCACCGCTAAGTACTTCTTTTACAGCAATATTATGAATTTTTTCAAGACC
GAGATTACACTGGCCAATGGAGAGATTCGGAAGCGACCACTTATCGAAACAAACGGAGAAACAGGAGAAA
TCGTGTGGGACAAGGGTAGGGATTTCGCGACAGTCCGGAAGGTCCTGTCCATGCCGCAGGTGAACATCGT
TAAAAAGACCGAAGTACAGACCGGAGGCTTCTCCAAGGAAAGTATCCTCCCGAAAAGGAACAGCGACAAG
CTGATCGCACGCAAAAAAGATTGGGACCCCAAGAAATACGGCGGATTCGATTCTCCTACAGTCGCTTACA
GTGTACTGGTTGTGGCCAAAGTGGAGAAAGGGAAGTCTAAAAAACTCAAAAGCGTCAAGGAACTGCTGGG
CATCACAATCATGGAGCGATCAAGCTTCGAAAAAAACCCCATCGACTTTCTCGAGGCGAAAGGATATAAA
GAGGTCAAAAAAGACCTCATCATTAAGCTTCCCAAGTACTCTCTCTTTGAGCTTGAAAACGGCCGGAAAC
GAATGCTCGCTAGTGCGGGCGAGCTGCAGAAAGGTAACGAGCTGGCACTGCCCTCTAAATACGTTAATTT
CTTGTATCTGGCCAGCCACTATGAAAAGCTCAAAGGGTCTCCCGAAGATAATGAGCAGAAGCAGCTGTTC
GTGGAACAACACAAACACTACCTTGATGAGATCATCGAGCAAATAAGCGAATTCTCCAAAAGAGTGATCC
TCGCCGACGCTAACCTCGATAAGGTGCTTTCTGCTTACAATAAGCACAGGGATAAGCCCATCAGGGAGCA
GGCAGAAAACATTATCCACTTGTTTACTCTGACCAACTTGGGCGCGCCTGCAGCCTTCAAGTACTTCGAC
ACCACCATAGACAGAAAGCGGTACACCTCTACAAAGGAGGTCCTGGACGCCACACTGATTCATCAGTCAA
TTACGGGGCTCTATGAAACAAGAATCGACCTCTCTCAGCTCGGTGGAGACAGCAGGGCTGACCCCAAGAA
GAAGAGGAAGGTGGGCAGCGGCGAGGGCAGAGGCAGCCTGCTGACCTGCGGCGACGTGGAGGAGAACCCC
GGCCCCATGGATCCACCACGAGCGTCCCACTTGAGCCCTCGGAAGAAGAGACCCCGGCAGACGGGTGCCT
TGATGGCCTCCTCTCCTCAAGACATCAAATTTCAAGATTTGGTCGTCTTCATTTTGGAGAAGAAAATGGG
AACCACCCGCAGAGCGTTCCTCATGGAGCTGGCCCGCAGGAAAGGGTTCAGGGTTGAAAATGAGCTCAGT
GATTCTGTCACCCACATTGTAGCAGAGAACAACTCGGGTTCGGATGTTCTGGAGTGGCTTCAAGCACAGA
AAGTACAAGTCAGCTCACAACCAGAGCTCCTCGATGTCTCCTGGCTGATCGAATGCATAGGAGCAGGGAA
ACCGGTGGAAATGACAGGAAAACACCAGCTTGTTGTGAGAAGAGACTATTCAGATAGCACCAACCCAGGC
CCCCCGAAGACTCCACCAATTGCTGTACAAAAGATCTCCCAGTATGCGTGTCAGAGAAGAACCACTTTAA
ACAACTGTAACCAGATATTCACGGATGCCTTTGATATACTGGCTGAAAACTGTGAGTTTAGAGAAAATGA
AGACTCCTGTGTGACATTTATGAGAGCAGCTTCTGTATTGAAATCTCTGCCATTCACAATCATCAGTATG
AAGGACACAGAAGGAATTCCCTGCCTGGGGTCCAAGGTGAAGGGTATCATAGAGGAGATTATTGAAGATG
GAGAAAGTTCTGAAGTTAAAGCTGTGTTAAATGATGAACGATATCAATCCTTCAAACTCTTTACTTCTGT
ATTTGGAGTGGGGCTGAAGACTTCTGAGAAGTGGTTCAGGATGGGTTTCAGAACTCTGAGTAAAGTAAGG
TCGGACAAAAGCCTGAAATTTACACGAATGCAGAAAGCAGGATTTCTGTATTATGAAGACCTTGTAAGCT
GTGTGACCAGGGCAGAAGCAGAGGCCGTCAGTGTGCTGGTTAAAGAGGCTGTCTGGGCATTTCTTCCGGA
TGCTTTCGTCACCATGACAGGAGGGTTCCGGAGGGGTAAGAAGATGGGGCATGATGTAGATTTTTTAATT
ACCAGCCCAGGATCAACAGAGGATGAAGAGCAACTTTTACAGAAAGTGATGAACTTATGGGAAAAGAAGG
GATTACTTTTATATTATGACCTTGTGGAGTCAACATTTGAAAAGCTCAGGTTGCCTAGCAGGAAGGTTGA
TGCTTTGGATCATTTTCAAAAGTGCTTTCTGATTTTCAAATTGCCTCGTCAAAGAGTGGACAGTGACCAG
TCCAGCTGGCAGGAAGGAAAGACCTGGAAGGCCATCCGTGTGGATTTAGTTCTGTGCCCCTACGAGCGTC
GTGCCTTTGCCCTGTTGGGATGGACTGGCTCCCGGCAGTTTGAGAGAGACCTCCGGCGCTATGCCACACA
TGAGCGGAAGATGATTCTGGATAACCATGCTTTATATGACAAGACCAAGAGGATATTCCTCAAAGCAGAA
AGTGAAGAAGAAATTTTTGCGCATCTGGGATTGGATTATATTGAACCGTGGGAAAGAAATGCCTAGGCGG
CCGCTCGAGTCTAGAGGGCCCGTTTAAACCCGCTGATCAGCCTCGACTGTGCCTTCTAGTTGCCAGCCAT
CTGTTGTTTGCCCCTCCCCCGTGCCTTCCTTGACCCTGGAAGGTGCCACTCCCACTGTCCTTTCCTAATA
AAATGAGGAAATTGCATCGCATTGTCTGAGTAGGTGTCATTCTATTCTGGGGGGTGGGGTGGGGCAGGAC
AGCAAGGGGGAGGATTGGGAAGACAATAGCAGGCATGCTGGGGATGCGGTGGGCTCTATGGCTTCTGAGG
CGGAAAGAACCAGCTGGGGCTCTAGGGGGTATCCCC
[124 nt withheld, positions 6967-7090]
C
[91 nt withheld, positions 7092-7182]
A
[49 nt withheld, positions 7184-7232]
CCTTTGACGTTGGAGTCCACGTTCTTT
[37 nt withheld, positions 7260-7296]
ACCCTATCTCGGTCTATTCTTTTGATTTATAAGGGATTTTGCCGATTTCGGCCTATTGGTTAAAAAATGA
GCTGATTTAACAAAAATTTAACGCGAATTAATTCTGTGGAATGTGTGTCAGTTAGGGTGTGGAAAGTCCC
CAGGCTCCCCAGCAGGCAGAAGTATGCAAAGCATGCATCTCAATTAGTCAGCAACCAGGTGTGGAAAGTC
CCCAGGCTCCCCAGCAGGCAGAAGTATGCAAAGCATGCATCTCAATTAGTCAGCAACCATAGTCCCGCCC
CTAACTCCGCCCATCCCGCCCCTAACTCCGCCCAGTTCCGCCCATTCTCCGCCCCATGGCTGACTAATTT
TTTTTATTTATGCAGAGGCCGAGGCCGCCTCTGCCTCTGAGCTATTCCAGAAGTAGTGAGGAGGCTTTTT
TGGAGGCCTAGGCTTTTGCAAAAAGCTCCCGGGAGCTTGTATATCCATTTTCGGATCTGATCAAGAGACA
GGATGAGGATCGTTTCGCATGCAGCTCTCGGAGGGCGAAGAATCTCGTGCTTTCAGCTTCGATGTAGGAG
GGCGTGGATATGTCCTGCGGGTAAATAGCTGCGCCGATGGTTTCTACAAAGATCGTTATGTTTATCGGCA
CTTTGCATCGGCCGCGCTCCCGATTCCGGAAGTGCTTGACATTGGGGAATTTAGCGAGAGCCTGACCTAT
TGCATCTCCCGCCGTGCACAGGGTGTCACGTTGCAAGACCTGCCTGAAACCGAACTGCCCGCTGTTCTGC
AACCGGTCGCGGAGGCCATGGATGCGATCGCTGCGGCCGATCTTAGCCAGACGAGCGGGTTCGGCCCATT
CGGACCGCAAGGAATCGGTCAATACACTACATGGCGTGATTTCATATGCGCGATTGCTGATCCCCATGTG
TATCACTGGCAAACTGTGATGGACGACACCGTCAGTGCGTCCGTCGCGCAGGCTCTCGATGAGCTGATGC
TTTGGGCCGAGGACTGCCCCGAAGTCCGGCACCTCGTGCACGCGGATTTCGGCTCCAACAATGTCCTGAC
GGACAATGGCCGCATAACAGCGGTCATTGACTGGAGCGAGGCGATGTTCGGGGATTCCCAATACGAGGTC
GCCAACATCTTCTTCTGGAGGCCGTGGTTGGCTTGTATGGAGCAGCAGACGCGCTACTTCGAGCGGAGGC
ATCCGGAGCTTGCAGGATCGCCGCGGCTCCGGGCGTATATGCTCCGCATTGGTCTTGACCAACTCTATCA
GAGCTTGGTTGACGGCAATTTCGATGATGCAGCTTGGGCGCAGGGTCGATGCGACGCAATCGTCCGATCC
GGAGCCGGGACTGTCGGGCGTACACAAATCGCCCGCAGAAGCGCGGCCGTCTGGACCGATGGCTGTGTAG
AAGTACTCGCCGATAGTGGAAACCGACGCCCCAGCACTCGTCCGAGGGCAAAGGAATAGGCGGGACTCTG
GGGTTCGAAATGACCGACCAAGCGACGCCCAACCTGCCATCACGAGATTTCGATTCCACCGCCGCCTTCT
ATGAAAGGTTGGGCTTCGGAATCGTTTTCCGGGACGCCGGCTGGATGATCCTCCAGCGCGGGGATCTCAT
GCTGGAGTTCTTCGCCCACCCCAACTTGTTTATTGCAGCTTATAATGGTTACAAATAAAGCAATAGCATC
ACAAATTTCACAAATAAAGCATTTTTTTCACTGCATTCTAGTTGTGGTTTGTCCAAACTCATCAATGTAT
CTTATCATGTCTGTATACCGTCGACCTCTAGCTAGAGCTTGGCGTAATCATGGTCATAGCTGTTTCCTGT
GTGAAATTGTTATCCGCTCACAATTCCACACAACATACGAGCCGGAAGCATAAAGTGTAAAGCCTGGGGT
GCCTAATGAGTGAGCTAACTCACATTAATTGCGTTGCGCTCACTGCCCGCTTTCCAGTCGGGAAACCTGT
CGTGCCAGCTGCATTAATGAATCGGCCAACGCGCGGGGAGAGGCGGTTTGCGTATTGGGCGCTCTTCCGC
TTCCTCGCTCACTGACTCGCTGCGCTCGGTCGTTCGGCTGCGGCGAGCGGTATCAGCTCACTCAAAGGCG
GTAATACGGTTATCCACAGAATCAGGGGATAACGCAGGAAAGAACATGTGAGCAAAAGGCCAGCAAAAGG
CCAGGAACCGTAAAAAGGCCGCGTTGCTGGCGTTTTTCCATAGGCTCCGCCCCCCTGACGAGCATCACAA
AAATCGACGCTCAAGTCAGAGGTGGCGAAACCCGACAGGACTATAAAGATACCAGGCGTTTCCCCCTGGA
AGCTCCCTCGTGCGCTCTCCTGTTCCGACCCTGCCGCTTACCGGATACCTGTCCGCCTTTCTCCCTTCGG
GAAGCGTGGCGCTTTCTCATAGCTCACGCTGTAGGTATCTCAGTTCGGTGTAGGTCGTTCGCTCCAAGCT
GGGCTGTGTGCACGAACCCCCCGTTCAGCCCGACCGCTGCGCCTTATCCGGTAACTATCGTCTTGAGTCC
AACCCGGTAAGACACGACTTATCGCCACTGGCAGCAGCCACTGGTAACAGGATTAGCAGAGCGAGGTATG
TAGGCGGTGCTACAGAGTTCTTGAAGTGGTGGCCTAACTACGGCTACACTAGAAGAACAGTATTTGGTAT
CTGCGCTCTGCTGAAGCCAGTTACCTTCGGAAAAAGAGTTGGTAGCTCTTGATCCGGCAAACAAACCACC
GCTGGTAGCGGTGGTTTTTTTGTTTGCAAGCAGCAGATTACGCGCAGAAAAAAAGGATCTCAAGAAGATC
CTTTGATCTTTTCTACGGGGTCTGACGCTCAGTGGAACGAAAACTCACGTTAAGGGATTTTGGTCATGAG
ATTATCAAAAAGGATCTTCACCTAGATCCTTTTAAATTAAAAATGAAGTTTTAAATCAATCTAAAGTATA
TATGAGTAAACTTGGTCTGACAGTTACCAATGCTTAATCAGTGAGGCACCTATCTCAGCGATCTGTCTAT
TTCGTTCATCCATAGTTGCCTGACTCCCCGTCGTGTAGATAACTACGATACGGGAGGGCTTACCATCTGG
CCCCAGTGCTGCAATGATACCGCGAGACCCACGCTCACCGGCTCCAGATTTATCAGCAATAAACCAGCCA
GCCGGAAGGGCCGAGCGCAGAAGTGGTCCTGCAACTTTATCCGCCTCCATCCAGTCTATTAATTGTTGCC
GGGAAGCTAGAGTAAGTAGTTCGCCAGTTAATAGTTTGCGCAACGTTGTTGCCATTGCTACAGGCATCGT
GGTGTCACGCTCGTCGTTTGGTATGGCTTCATTCAGCTCCGGTTCCCAACGATCAAGGCGAGTTACATGA
TCCCCCATGTTGTGCAAAAAAGCGGTTAGCTCCTTCGGTCCTCCGATCGTTGTCAGAAGTAAGTTGGCCG
CAGTGTTATCACTCATGGTTATGGCAGCACTGCATAATTCTCTTACTGTCATGCCATCCGTAAGATGCTT
TTCTGTGACTGGTGAGTACTCAACCAAGTCATTCTGAGAATAGTGTATGCGGCGACCGAGTTGCTCTTGC
CCGGCGTCAATACGGGATAATACCGCGCCACATAGCAGAACTTTAAAAGTGCTCATCATTGGAAAACGTT
CTTCGGGGCGAAAACTCTCAAGGATCTTACCGCTGTTGAGATCCAGTTCGATGTAACCCACTAGTGCACC
CAACTGATCTTCAGCATCTTTTACTTTCACCAGCGTTTCTGGGTGAGCAAAAACAGGAAGGCAAAATGCC
GCAAAAAAGGGAATAAGGGCGACACGGAAATGTTGAATACTCATACTCTTCCTTTTTCAATATTATTGAA
GCATTTATCAGGGTTATTGTCTCATGAGCGGATACATATTTGAATGTATTTAGAAAAATAAACAAATAGG
GGTTCCGCGCACATTTCCCCGAAAAGTGCCACCTTACGTC
